Addgene plasmid #161590: pCfB9337 (pgRNA_IV-1_NatMX)
Purpose: EasyClone-MarkerFree guiding RNA vector to direct Cas9 to cut at site IV-1
Depositing lab: Irina Borodina. Depositing organization: Danmarks Tekniske Universitet. Publication: Expansion of EasyClone-MarkerFree toolkit for Saccharomyces cerevisiae genome with new integration sites. Babaei M, Sartori L, Karpukhin A, Abashkin D, Matrosova E, Borodina I. FEMS Yeast Res. 2021 May 11;21(4). pii: 6249452. doi: 10.1093/femsyr/foab027. PubMed 33893795.
Backbone
  Vector backbone: pTAJAK-71 (pESC-NatMXsyn-USER)
  Vector type: Yeast Expression, CRISPR, Synthetic Biology
Growth in bacteria
  Bacterial resistance: Ampicillin, 100 μg/mL
  Growth temperature: 37°C
  Growth strain: DH5alpha
  Copy number: High Copy
Gene/Insert
  Gene/Insert name: guiding RNA
  gRNA/shRNA sequence: CTGCAAGGAAGTTTAAGCGT
  Species: S. cerevisiae (budding yeast)
  Cloning method: Restriction Enzyme; 5′ cloning site Unknown (unknown if destroyed); 3′ cloning site Unknown (unknown if destroyed)
Terms and licenses: Academic/Nonprofit Terms; Industry Terms: Not Available to Industry
How to cite: pCfB9337 (pgRNA_IV-1_NatMX) was a gift from Irina Borodina (Addgene plasmid # 161590 ; http://n2t.net/addgene:161590 ; RRID:Addgene_161590)
