[The description below was written by a language model from this plasmid's Addgene catalogue record and pLannotate feature annotations shown in this document.]
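Description:
pCfB9337 (pgRNA_IV-1_NatMX) is an episomal yeast guide RNA plasmid from the EasyClone-MarkerFree toolkit for Saccharomyces cerevisiae, built on the pTAJAK-71 (pESC-NatMXsyn-USER) backbone. It is an E. coli–yeast shuttle vector of about 5.3 kb. In bacteria it replicates from a high-copy ColE1/pUC-type origin and is selected with ampicillin through the β-lactamase gene and its native promoter. In yeast it is maintained by the 2μ origin and selected through a NatMX cassette, in which the Streptomyces noursei nourseothricin acetyltransferase gene is flanked by the Ashbya gossypii TEF promoter and terminator. Short fragments annotated as lacZα, lacI and rop appear to be backbone remnants rather than functional genes.

The payload is a single guide RNA expression unit. The RNA polymerase III promoter of the yeast SNR52 small nucleolar RNA gene drives a 20-nucleotide spacer fused to the Streptococcus pyogenes Cas9 guide scaffold, and transcription ends at the SUP4 tRNA terminator. The gap between the annotated promoter and scaffold matches the expected position of the spacer. The guide directs Cas9 to cut at the chromosomal integration site designated IV-1, one of the sites added in the expanded toolkit. The plasmid carries no Cas9 gene, so the nuclease must be supplied separately. The record does not describe the accompanying integration constructs, but in this type of system the targeted double-strand break promotes insertion of a repair fragment at the site without leaving a selection marker in the genome. Because the guide plasmid is episomal, it need only be held under nourseothricin selection during editing.
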