Features (pLannotate 1.2.2; 13 found; start..end, strand, type, name):
    175..518     +  promoter       TEF promoter: Ashbya gossypii TEF promoter
    525..1089    +  CDS            NrsR (fragment): nourseothricin acetyltransferase; Streptomyces noursei nat1; confers resistance to nourseothricin
   1097..1294    +  terminator     TEF terminator: Ashbya gossypii TEF terminator
   1365..1435    -  CDS            lacZα (fragment): LacZα fragment of β-galactosidase; lacZ fragment
   1468..1736    +  promoter       SNR52 promoter: promoter for the S. cerevisiae small nucleolar RNA gene SNR52
   1757..1831    +  misc_RNA       gRNA scaffold: guide RNA scaffold for the Streptococcus pyogenes CRISPR/Cas9 system
   1836..1855    +  terminator     SUP4 terminator: transcription terminator for the S. cerevisiae SUP4 tRNA gene
   1888..1945    -  CDS            lacI (fragment): lac repressor; lacI; The lac repressor binds to the lac operator to inhibit transcription in E. coli. This inhibition can be relieved by adding lactose or isopropyl-β-D-thiogalactopyranoside (IPTG).
   2128..2716    -  rep_origin     ori: high-copy-number ColE1/pMB1/pBR322/pUC origin of replication
   2887..3747    -  CDS            AmpR: β-lactamase; bla; confers resistance to ampicillin, carbenicillin, and related antibiotics
   3748..3852    -  promoter       AmpR promoter: bla
   3879..5221    -  rep_origin     2μ ori: yeast 2μ plasmid origin of replication
   5289..35      +  CDS            rop (fragment) (across the origin): Rop protein, which maintains plasmids at low copy number; rop
>Addgene plasmid #161590 | pCfB9337 (pgRNA_IV-1_NatMX) | addgene full sequence | sequence record 324867 | Addgene NGS Result
TCGCGCGTTTCGGTGATGACGGTGAAAACCTCTGACACATGCAGCTCCCGGAGACGGTCACAGCTTGTCT
GTAAGCGGATGCCGGGAGCAGACAAGCCCGTCAGGGCGCGTCAGCGGGCTGCATTTAAATGATCTGTTTA
GCTTGCCTCGTCCCCGCCGGGTCACCCGGCCAGCGACATGGAGGCCCAGAATACCCTCCTTGACAGTCTT
GACGTGCGCAGCTCAGGGGCATGATGTGACTGTCGCCCGTACATTTAGCCCATACATCCCCATGTATAAT
CATTTGCATCCATACATTTTGATGGCCGCACGGCGCGAAGCAAAAATTACGGCTCCTCGCTGCAGACCTG
CGAGCAGGGAAACGCTCCCCTCACAGACGCGTTGAATTGTCCCCACGCCGCGCCCCTGTAGAGAAATATA
AAAGGTTAGGATTTGCCACTGAGGTTCTTCTTTCATATACTTCCTTTTAAAATCTTGCTAGGATACAGTT
CTCACATCACATCCGAACATAAACAACCATGGGTACCACTCTTGACGACACGGCTTACCGGTACCGCACC
AGTGTCCCGGGGGACGCCGAGGCCATCGAGGCACTGGATGGGTCCTTCACCACCGACACCGTTTTCCGCG
TCACCACCACCGGGGACGGCTTCACCCTGCGGGAGGTGCCGGTGGACCCGCCCCTGACCAAGGTGTTCCC
CGACGACGAATCGGACGACGAATCGGACGACGGGGAGGACGGCGACCCGGACTCCCGGACGTTCGTCGCG
TACGGGGACGACGGCGACCTGGCGGGCTTCGTGGTCGTCTCGTACTCCGGCTGGAACCGCCGGCTGACCG
TCGAGGACATCGAGGTCGCCCCGGAGCACCGGGGGCACGGGGTCGGGCGCGCGTTGATGGGGCTCGCGAC
GGAGTTCGCCCGCGAGCGGGGCGCCGGGCACCTCTGGCTGGAGGTCACCAACGTCAACGCACCGGCGATC
CACGCGTACCGGCGGATGGGGTTCACCCTCTGCGGCCTGGACACCGCCCTGTACGACGGCACCGCCTCGG
ACGGCGAGCAGGCGCTCTACATGAGCATGCCCTGCCCCTAATCAGTACTGACAATAAAAAGATTCTTGTT
TTCAAGAACTTGTCATTTGTATAGTTTTTTTATATTGTAGTTGTTCTATTTTAATCAAATGTTAGCGTGA
TTTATATTTTTTTTCGCCTCGACATCATCTGCCCAGATGCGAAGTTAAGTGCGCAGAAAGTAATATCATG
CGTCAATCGTATGTGAATGCTGGTCGCTATACTGCTGTCGATTCGATACTAACGCCGCCATCCAGTGTCG
AAAACGAGCTGCGGCCGCCTACAGGGCGCGTCCATTCGCCATTCAGGCTGCGCAACTGTTGGGAAGGGCG
ATCGGTGCGGGCCTCTTCGCTATTACGCCAGCTGGAATGCGTGCGATAGGGAACAAAAGCTGGAGCTTCT
TTGAAAAGATAATGTATGATTATGCTTTCACTCATATTTATACAGAAACTTGATGTTTTCTTTCGAGTAT
ATACAAGGTGATTACATGTACGTTTGAAGTACAACTCTAGATTTTGTAGTGCCCTCTTGGGCTAGCGGTA
AAGGTGCGCATTTTTTCACACCCTACAATGTTCTGTTCAAAAGATTTTGGTCAAACGCTGTATAAGTGAA
AGTTGGTGCGCATGTTTCGGCGTTCGAAACTTCTCCGCAGTGAAAGATAAATGATCCTGCAAGGAAGTTT
AAGCGTGTTTTAGAGCTAGAAATAGCAAGTTAAAATAAGGCTAGTCCGTTATCAACTTGAAAAAGTGGCA
CCGAGTCGGTGGTGCTTTTTTTGTTTTTTATGTCTTCGAGTCATGTAATTAGTTAATCGCGTGCATTCCA
GCTGCATTAATGAATCGGCCAACGCGCGGGGAGAGGCGGTTTGCGTATTGGGCGCTCTTCCGCTTCCTCG
CTCACTGACTCGCTGCGCTCGGTCGTTCGGCTGCGGCGAGCGGTATCAGCTCACTCAAAGGCGGTAATAC
GGTTATCCACAGAATCAGGGGATAACGCAGGAAAGAACATGTGAGCAAAAGGCCAGCAAAAGGCCAGGAA
CCGTAAAAAGGCCGCGTTGCTGGCGTTTTTCCATAGGCTCCGCCCCCCTGACGAGCATCACAAAAATCGA
CGCTCAAGTCAGAGGTGGCGAAACCCGACAGGACTATAAAGATACCAGGCGTTTCCCCCTGGAAGCTCCC
TCGTGCGCTCTCCTGTTCCGACCCTGCCGCTTACCGGATACCTGTCCGCCTTTCTCCCTTCGGGAAGCGT
GGCGCTTTCTCATAGCTCACGCTGTAGGTATCTCAGTTCGGTGTAGGTCGTTCGCTCCAAGCTGGGCTGT
GTGCACGAACCCCCCGTTCAGCCCGACCGCTGCGCCTTATCCGGTAACTATCGTCTTGAGTCCAACCCGG
TAAGACACGACTTATCGCCACTGGCAGCAGCCACTGGTAACAGGATTAGCAGAGCGAGGTATGTAGGCGG
TGCTACAGAGTTCTTGAAGTGGTGGCCTAACTACGGCTACACTAGAAGAACAGTATTTGGTATCTGCGCT
CTGCTGAAGCCAGTTACCTTCGGAAAAAGAGTTGGTAGCTCTTGATCCGGCAAACAAACCACCGCTGGTA
GCGGTGGTTTTTTTGTTTGCAAGCAGCAGATTACGCGCAGAAAAAAAGGATCTCAAGAAGATCCTTTGAT
CTTTTCTACGGGGTCTGACGCTCAGTGGAACGAAAACTCACGTTAAGGGATTTTGGTCATGAGATTATCA
AAAAGGATCTTCACCTAGATCCTTTTAAATTAAAAATGAAGTTTTAAATCAATCTAAAGTATATATGAGT
AAACTTGGTCTGACAGTTACCAATGCTTAATCAGTGAGGCACCTATCTCAGCGATCTGTCTATTTCGTTC
ATCCATAGTTGCCTGACTCCCCGTCGTGTAGATAACTACGATACGGGAGGGCTTACCATCTGGCCCCAGT
GCTGCAATGATACCGCGAGACCCACGCTCACCGGCTCCAGATTTATCAGCAATAAACCAGCCAGCCGGAA
GGGCCGAGCGCAGAAGTGGTCCTGCAACTTTATCCGCCTCCATCCAGTCTATTAATTGTTGCCGGGAAGC
TAGAGTAAGTAGTTCGCCAGTTAATAGTTTGCGCAACGTTGTTGCCATTGCTACAGGCATCGTGGTGTCA
CGCTCGTCGTTTGGTATGGCTTCATTCAGCTCCGGTTCCCAACGATCAAGGCGAGTTACATGATCCCCCA
TGTTGTGCAAAAAAGCGGTTAGCTCCTTCGGTCCTCCGATCGTTGTCAGAAGTAAGTTGGCCGCAGTGTT
ATCACTCATGGTTATGGCAGCACTGCATAATTCTCTTACTGTCATGCCATCCGTAAGATGCTTTTCTGTG
ACTGGTGAGTACTCAACCAAGTCATTCTGAGAATAGTGTATGCGGCGACCGAGTTGCTCTTGCCCGGCGT
CAATACGGGATAATACCGCGCCACATAGCAGAACTTTAAAAGTGCTCATCATTGGAAAACGTTCTTCGGG
GCGAAAACTCTCAAGGATCTTACCGCTGTTGAGATCCAGTTCGATGTAACCCACTCGTGCACCCAACTGA
TCTTCAGCATCTTTTACTTTCACCAGCGTTTCTGGGTGAGCAAAAACAGGAAGGCAAAATGCCGCAAAAA
AGGGAATAAGGGCGACACGGAAATGTTGAATACTCATACTCTTCCTTTTTCAATATTATTGAAGCATTTA
TCAGGGTTATTGTCTCATGAGCGGATACATATTTGAATGTATTTAGAAAAATAAACAAATAGGGGTTCCG
CGCACATTTCCCCGAAAAGTGCCACCTGAACGAAGCATCTGTGCTTCATTTTGTAGAACAAAAATGCAAC
GCGAGAGCGCTAATTTTTCAAACAAAGAATCTGAGCTGCATTTTTACAGAACAGAAATGCAACGCGAAAG
CGCTATTTTACCAACGAAGAATCTGTGCTTCATTTTTGTAAAACAAAAATGCAACGCGAGAGCGCTAATT
TTTCAAACAAAGAATCTGAGCTGCATTTTTACAGAACAGAAATGCAACGCGAGAGCGCTATTTTACCAAC
AAAGAATCTATACTTCTTTTTTGTTCTACAAAAATGCATCCCGAGAGCGCTATTTTTCTAACAAAGCATC
TTAGATTACTTTTTTTCTCCTTTGTGCGCTCTATAATGCAGTCTCTTGATAACTTTTTGCACTGTAGGTC
CGTTAAGGTTAGAAGAAGGCTACTTTGGTGTCTATTTTCTCTTCCATAAAAAAAGCCTGACTCCACTTCC
CGCGTTTACTGATTACTAGCGAAGCTGCGGGTGCATTTTTTCAAGATAAAGGCATCCCCGATTATATTCT
ATACCGATGTGGATTGCGCATACTTTGTGAACAGAAAGTGATAGCGTTGATGATTCTTCATTGGTCAGAA
AATTATGAACGGTTTCTTCTATTTTGTCTCTATATACTACGTATAGGAAATGTTTACATTTTCGTATTGT
TTTCGATTCACTCTATGAATAGTTCTTACTACAATTTTTTTGTCTAAAGAGTAATACTAGAGATAAACAT
AAAAAATGTAGAGGTCGAGTTTAGATGCAAGTTCAAGGAGCGAAAGGTGGATGGGTAGGTTATATAGGGA
TATAGCACAGAGATATATAGCAAAGAGATACTTTTGAGCAATGTTTGTGGAAGCGGTATTCGCAATATTT
TAGTAGCTCGTTACAGTCCGGTGCGTTTTTGGTTTTTTGAAAGTGCGTCTTCAGAGCGCTTTTGGTTTTC
AAAAGCGCTCTGAAGTTCCTATACTTTCTAGAGAATAGGAACTTCGGAATAGGAACTTCAAAGCGTTTCC
GAAAACGAGCGCTTCCGAAAATGCAACGCGAGCTGCGCACATACAGCTCACTGTTCACGTCGCACCTATA
TCTGCGTGTTGCCTGTATATATATATACATGAGAAGAACGGCATAGTGCGTGTTTATGCTTAAATGCGTA
CTTATATGCGTCTATTTATGTAGGATGAAAGGTAGTCTAGTACCTCCTGTGATATTATCCCATTCCATGC
GGGGTATCGTATGCTTCCTTCAGCACTACCCTTTAGCTGTTCTATATGCTGCCACTCCTCAATTGGATTA
GTCTCATCCTTCAATGCTATCATTTCCTTTGATATTGGATCATACTAAGAAACCATTATTATCATGACAT
TAACCTATAAAAATAGGCGTATCACGAGGCCCTTTCGTC
